>Addgene plasmid #108230 | pTRIPZ-EGFP:LIMD1 | addgene full sequence | sequence record 217088 | Addgene NGS Result
TGGAAGGGCTAATTCACTCCCAAAGAAGACAAGATATCCTTGATCTGTGGATCTACCACACACAAGGCTA
CTTCCCTGATTAGCAGAACTACACACCAGGGCCAGGGGTCAGATATCCACTGACCTTTGGATGGTGCTAC
AAGCTAGTACCAGTTGAGCCAGATAAGGTAGAAGAGGCCAATAAAGGAGAGAACACCAGCTTGTTACACC
CTGTGAGCCTGCATGGGATGGATGACCCGGAGAGAGAAGTGTTAGAGTGGAGGTTTGACAGCCGCCTAGC
ATTTCATCACGTGGCCCGAGAGCTGCATCCGGAGTACTTCAAGAACTGCTGATATCGAGCTTGCTACAAG
GGACTTTCCGCTGGGGACTTTCCAGGGAGGCGTGGCCTGGGCGGGACTGGGGAGTGGCGAGCCCTCAGAT
CCTGCATATAAGCAGCTGCTTTTTGCCTGTACTGGGTCTCTCTGGTTAGACCAGATCTGAGCCTGGGAGC
TCTCTGGCTAACTAGGGAACCCACTGCTTAAGCCTCAATAAAGCTTGCCTTGAGTGCTTCAAGTAGTGTG
TGCCCGTCTGTTGTGTGACTCTGGTAACTAGAGATCCCTCAGACCCTTTTAGTCAGTGTGGAAAATCTCT
AGCAGTGGCGCCCGAACAGGGACTTGAAAGCGAAAGGGAAACCAGAGGAGCTCTCTCGACGCAGGACTCG
GCTTGCTGAAGCGCGCACGGCAAGAGGCGAGGGGCGGCGACTGGTGAGTACGCCAAAAATTTTGACTAGC
GGAGGCTAGAAGGAGAGAGATGGGTGCGAGAGCGTCAGTATTAAGCGGGGGAGAATTAGATCGCGATGGG
AAAAAATTCGGTTAAGGCCAGGGGGAAAGAAAAAATATAAATTAAAACATATAGTATGGGCAAGCAGGGA
GCTAGAACGATTCGCAGTTAATCCTGGCCTGTTAGAAACATCAGAAGGCTGTAGACAAATACTGGGACAG
CTACAACCATCCCTTCAGACAGGATCAGAAGAACTTAGATCATTATATAATACAGTAGCAACCCTCTATT
GTGTGCATCAAAGGATAGAGATAAAAGACACCAAGGAAGCTTTAGACAAGATAGAGGAAGAGCAAAACAA
AAGTAAGACCACCGCACAGCAAGCGGCCGGCCGCTGATCTTCAGACCTGGAGGAGGAGATATGAGGGACA
ATTGGAGAAGTGAATTATATAAATATAAAGTAGTAAAAATTGAACCATTAGGAGTAGCACCCACCAAGGC
AAAGAGAAGAGTGGTGCAGAGAGAAAAAAGAGCAGTGGGAATAGGAGCTTTGTTCCTTGGGTTCTTGGGA
GCAGCAGGAAGCACTATGGGCGCAGCGTCAATGACGCTGACGGTACAGGCCAGACAATTATTGTCTGGTA
TAGTGCAGCAGCAGAACAATTTGCTGAGGGCTATTGAGGCGCAACAGCATCTGTTGCAACTCACAGTCTG
GGGCATCAAGCAGCTCCAGGCAAGAATCCTGGCTGTGGAAAGATACCTAAAGGATCAACAGCTCCTGGGG
ATTTGGGGTTGCTCTGGAAAACTCATTTGCACCACTGCTGTGCCTTGGAATGCTAGTTGGAGTAATAAAT
CTCTGGAACAGATTTGGAATCACACGACCTGGATGGAGTGGGACAGAGAAATTAACAATTACACAAGCTT
AATACACTCCTTAATTGAAGAATCGCAAAACCAGCAAGAAAAGAATGAACAAGAATTATTGGAATTAGAT
AAATGGGCAAGTTTGTGGAATTGGTTTAACATAACAAATTGGCTGTGGTATATAAAATTATTCATAATGA
TAGTAGGAGGCTTGGTAGGTTTAAGAATAGTTTTTGCTGTACTTTCTATAGTGAATAGAGTTAGGCAGGG
ATATTCACCATTATCGTTTCAGACCCACCTCCCAACCCCGAGGGGACCCGACAGGCCCGAAGGAATAGAA
GAAGAAGGTGGAGAGAGAGACAGAGACAGATCCATTCGATTAGTGAACGGATCGGCACTGCGTGCGCCAA
TTCTGCAGACAAATGGCAGTATTCATCCACAATTTTAAAAGAAAAGGGGGGATTGGGGGGTACAGTGCAG
GGGAAAGAATAGTAGACATAATAGCAACAGACATACAAACTAAAGAATTACAAAAACAAATTACAAAAAT
TCAAAATTTTCGGGTTTATTACAGGGACAGCAGAGATCCAGTTTGGTTAGTACCGGGCCCGCTCTAGTCC
GGAATCAGTCCTGCTCCTCGGCCACGAAGTGCACGCAGTTGCCGGCCGGGTCGCGCAGGGCGAACTCCCG
CCCCCACGGCTGCTCGCCGATCTCGGTCATGGCCGGCCCGGAGGCGTCCCGGAAGTTCGTGGACACGACC
TCCGACCACTCGGCGTACAGCTCGTCCAGGCCGCGCACCCACACCCAGGCCAGGGTGTTGTCCGGCACCA
CCTGGTCCTGGACCGCGCTGATGAACAGGGTCACGTCGTCCCGGACCACACCGGCGAAGTCGTCCTCCAC
GAAGTCCCGGGAGAACCCGAGCCGGTCGGTCCAGAACTCGACCGCTCCGGCGACGTCGCGCGCGGTGAGC
ACCGGAACGGCACTGGTCAACTTGGCCATGGTGGCCCTCCTATAGTGAGTCGTATTATACTATGCCGATA
TACTATGCCGATGATTAATTGTCAACACGTGCTGCAGGTCCGAGGTTCTAGACGAGTTTACTCCCTATCA
GTGATAGAGAACGATGTCGAGTTTACTCCCTATCAGTGATAGAGAACGTATGTCGAGTTTACTCCCTATC
AGTGATAGAGAACGTATGTCGAGTTTACTCCCTATCAGTGATAGAGAACGTATGTCGAGTTTATCCCTAT
CAGTGATAGAGAACGTATGTCGAGTTTACTCCCTATCAGTGATAGAGAACGTATGTCGAGGTAGGCGTGT
ACGGTGGGAGGCCTATATAAGCAGAGCTCGTTTAGTGAACCGTCAGATCGCAATGGTGAGCAAGGGCGAG
GAGCTGTTCACCGGGGTGGTGCCCATCCTGGTCGAGCTGGACGGCGACGTAAACGGCCACAAGTTCAGCG
TGTCCGGCGAGGGCGAGGGCGATGCCACCTACGGCAAGCTGACCCTGAAGTTCATCTGCACCACCGGCAA
GCTGCCCGTGCCCTGGCCCACCCTCGTGACCACCCTGACCTACGGCGTGCAGTGCTTCAGCCGCTACCCC
GACCACATGAAGCAGCACGACTTCTTCAAGTCCGCCATGCCCGAAGGCTACGTCCAGGAGCGCACCATCT
TCTTCAAGGACGACGGCAACTACAAGACCCGCGCCGAGGTGAAGTTCGAGGGCGACACCCTGGTGAACCG
CATCGAGCTGAAGGGCATCGACTTCAAGGAGGACGGCAACATCCTGGGGCACAAGCTGGAGTACAACTAC
AACAGCCACAACGTCTATATCATGGCCGACAAGCAGAAGAACGGCATCAAGGTGAACTTCAAGATCCGCC
ACAACATCGAGGACGGCAGCGTGCAGCTCGCCGACCACTACCAGCAGAACACCCCCATCGGCGACGGCCC
CGTGCTGCTGCCCGACAACCACTACCTGAGCACCCAGTCCGCCCTGAGCAAAGACCCCAACGAGAAGCGC
GATCACATGGTCCTGCTGGAGTTCGTGACCGCCGCCGGGATCACTCTCGGCATGGACGAGCTGTACAAGT
ACTCAGATCTCGAGATGGATAAGTATGACGACCTGGGCCTGGAGGCCAGTAAATTCATCGAGGACCTGAA
CATGTATGAGGCCTCTAAGGATGGGCTCTTCCGAGTGGACAAGGGTGCAGGCAACAACCCCGAGTTTGAG
GAAACTCGCAGGGTGTTCGCCACCAAGATGGCCAAAATCCACCTCCAGCAGCAGCAGCAGCAGCTCCTGC
AGGAGGAGACTCTGCCCAGGGGGAGTAGAGGCCCTGTCAATGGAGGGGGCCGCCTGGGCCCACAGGCCCG
TTGGGAAGTTGTGGGCAGCAAGCTGACTGTGGATGGTGCTGCCAAGCCTCCTCTTGCTGCCTCGACAGGG
GCACCTGGGGCAGTCACCACCCTCGCTGCTGGGCAGCCCCCGTACCCACCGCAGGAGCAGAGATCCAGGC
CATACCTGCATGGCACGAGGCATGGCAGCCAGGACTGTGGTTCCAGGGAGAGCCTGGCGACTTCTGAGAT
GTCTGCTTTCCACCAGCCAGGCCCCTGTGAGGATCCTTCCTGCCTCACTCATGGAGACTATTATGACAAC
CTCTCCTTGGCAAGCCCAAAGTGGGGTGACAAACCAGGAGTGTCCCCCAGCATCGGCCTGAGTGTAGGGA
GTGGGTGGCCTAGCTCCCCGGGGAGTGACCCACCACTGCCCAAACCCTGCGGGGACCATCCCCTAAATCA
CCGACAGCTCTCCCTGAGCTCCAGCAGGTCTTCTGAGGGTAGCCTCGGTGGTCAGAATAGTGGCATTGGT
GGCCGCAGCAGCGAGAAGCCAACAGGCCTTTGGTCCACTGCCTCCTCCCAGCGGGTGAGCCCTGGCCTGC
CTTCCCCAAACTTGGAGAACGGAGCACCAGCTGTGGGGCCTGTTCAGCCCAGGACTCCTTCTGTGTCAGC
ACCCTTGGCCCTGAGCTGCCCCAGGCAAGGAGGTCTTCCAAGATCAAACTCGGGGCTGGGGGGTGAGGTT
TCAGGTGTGATGTCCAAACCCAATGTGGACCCCCAACCCTGGTTCCAGGATGGGCCCAAATCTTACCTTT
CCAGTTCTGCCCCGTCATCCTCGCCAGCTGGCCTGGACGGTTCACAGCAGGGTGCGGTCCCTGGGCTGGG
GCCGAAGCCTGGCTGCACAGACCTTGGCACTGGTCCCAAGCTCAGCCCCACCAGTCTTGTCCATCCAGTG
ATGTCCACCCTGCCTGAGTTATCTTGTAAAGAGGGTCCCCTGGGCTGGTCTTCTGATGGTAGCCTGGGAT
CTGTGCTCCTGGACAGCCCCAGCTCCCCTAGGGTAAGGCTGCCCTGCCAGCCCCTCGTCCCAGGTCCTGA
GCTGAGACCCTCTGCTGCTGAGTTGAAATTAGAAGCCCTCACCCAACGTCTGGAGCGAGAGATGGATGCT
CACCCGAAGGCTGATTACTTTGGAGCCTGTGTGAAATGCAGCAAAGGGGTGTTTGGGGCTGGCCAGGCCT
GTCAGGCCATGGGGAACCTCTACCATGACACATGCTTCACCTGTGCAGCTTGCAGCCGGAAGCTGAGAGG
AAAAGCCTTTTATTTTGTCAACGGCAAAGTGTTTTGTGAAGAAGACTTCCTGTACTCTGGTTTCCAGCAG
TCGGCTGACAGGTGTTTTCTTTGTGGACATCTGATCATGGACATGATCCTGCAAGCCCTGGGGAAGTCCT
ACCACCCCGGCTGTTTCCGCTGTGTCATCTGTAATGAGTGTTTGGATGGGGTGCCCTTCACCGTGGACTC
AGAGAACAAGATCTACTGTGTCCGAGATTACCACAAGGTGCTGGCCCCCAAGTGTGCAGCCTGTGGGCTT
CCCATCCTTCCACCTGAGGGCTCAGATGAGACCATCCGTGTCGTGTCCATGGACAGAGACTACCACGTGG
AGTGTTACCACTGCGAGGACTGTGGTCTGGAGCTCAATGATGAAGATGGCCACCGCTGTTATCCGCTGGA
GGACCACCTGTTCTGTCACTCCTGCCACGTGAAGAGGCTGGAGAAGAGACCCTCATCTACAGCCCTTCAC
CAGCACCACTTCAGTCTAGATAACTGATCATAATCAGCCATACCACATTTGTAGAGGTTTTACTTGCTTT
AATAGTTTGTTTGAATGAGGCTTCAGTACTTTACAGAATCGTTGCCTGCACATCTTGGAAACACTTGCTG
GGATTACTTCTTCAGGTTAACCCAACAGAAGGCTCGAGGTAACCGGATCCTGATCAGAATTCAAGGGGCT
ACTTTAGGAGCAATTATCTTGTTTACTAAAACTGAATACCTTGCTATCTCTTTGATACATTTTTACAAAG
CTGAATTAAAATGGTATAAATTAAATCACTTTTTTCAATTGGAAGACTAATGCGGCCGGCCATTACTCCG
TCTCGTGTCTTGTTGCATATGTCTGCTGGTTTGTTTGATGTTGTTTGCGGGCGGGCCCTATAGTGAGTCG
TATTACCTAGGACGCGTGGCCTCCGCGCCGGGTTTTGGCGCCTCCCGCGGGCGCCCCCCTCCTCACGGCG
AGCGCTGCCACGTCAGACGAAGGGCGCAGCGAGCGTCCTGATCCTTCCGCCCGGACGCTCAGGACAGCGG
CCCGCTGCTCATAAGACTCGGCCTTAGAACCCCAGTATCAGCAGAAGGACATTTTAGGACGGGACTTGGG
TGACTCTAGGGCACTGGTTTTCTTTCCAGAGAGCGGAACAGGCGAGGAAAAGTAGTCCCTTCTCGGCGAT
TCTGCGGAGGGATCTCCGTGGGGCGGTGAACGCCGATGATTATATAAGGACGCGCCGGGTGTGGCACAGC
TAGTTCCGTCGCAGCCGGGATTTGGGTCGCGGTTCTTGTTTGTGGATCGCTGTGATCGTCACTTGGTGAG
TAGCGGGCTGCTGGGCTGGCCGGGGCTTTCGTGGCCGCCGGGCCGCTCGGTGGGACGGAAGCGTGTGGAG
AGACCGCCAAGGGCTGTAGTCTGGGTCCGCGAGCAAGGTTGCCCTGAACTGGGGGTTGGGGGGAGCGCAG
CAAAATGGCGGCTGTTCCCGAGTCTTGAATGGAAGACGCTTGTGAGGCGGGCTGTGAGGTCGTTGAAACA
AGGTGGGGGGCATGGTGGGCGGCAAGAACCCAAGGTCTTGAGGCCTTCGCTAATGCGGGAAAGCTCTTAT
TCGGGTGAGATGGGCTGGGGCACCATCTGGGGACCCTGACGTGAAGTTTGTCACTGACTGGAGAACTCGG
TTTGTCGTCTGTTGCGGGGGCGGCAGTTATGGCGGTGCCGTTGGGCAGTGCACCCGTACCTTTGGGAGCG
CGCGCCCTCGTCGTGTCGTGACGTCACCCGTTCTGTTGGCTTATAATGCAGGGTGGGGCCACCTGCCGGT
AGGTGTGCGGTAGGCTTTTCTCCGTCGCAGGACGCAGGGTTCGGGCCTAGGGTAGGCTCTCCTGAATCGA
CAGGCGCCGGACCTCTGGTGAGGGGAGGGATAAGTGAGGCGTCAGTTTCTTTGGTCGGTTTTATGTACCT
ATCTTCTTAAGTAGCTGAAGCTCCGGTTTTGAACTATGCGCTCGGGGTTGGCGAGTGTGTTTTGTGAAGT
TTTTTAGGCACCTTTTGAAATGTAATCATTTGGGTCAATATGTAATTTTCAGTGTTAGACTAGTAAATTG
TCCGCTAAATTCTGGCCGTTTTTGGCTTTTTTGTTAGACGCTAGCGGATCCATAACTTCGTATAGTATAC
ATTATACGAAGTTATGCCACCATGTCTAGGCTGGACAAGAGCAAAGTCATAAACGGAGCTCTGGAATTAC
TCAATGGTGTCGGTATCGAAGGCCTGACGACAAGGAAACTCGCTCAAAAGCTGGGAGTTGAGCAGCCTAC
CCTGTACTGGCACGTGAAGAACAAGCGGGCCCTGCTCGATGCCCTGCCAATCGAGATGCTGGACAGGCAT
CATACCCACTTCTGCCCCCTGGAAGGCGAGTCATGGCAAGACTTTCTGCGGAACAACGCCAAGTCATACC
GCTGTGCTCTCCTCTCACATCGCGACGGGGCTAAAGTGCATCTCGGCACCCGCCCAACAGAGAAACAGTA
CGAAACCCTGGAAAATCAGCTCGCGTTCCTGTGTCAGCAAGGCTTCTCCCTGGAGAACGCACTGTACGCT
CTGTCCGCCGTGGGCCACTTTACACTGGGCTGCGTATTGGAGGAACAGGAGCATCAAGTAGCAAAAGAGG
AAAGAGAGACACCTACCACCGATTCTATGCCCCCACTTCTGAGACAAGCAATTGAGCTGTTCGACCGGCA
GGGAGCCGAACCTGCCTTCCTTTTCGGCCTGGAACTAATCATATGTGGCCTGGAGAAACAGCTAAAGTGC
GAAAGCGGCGGGCCGACCGACGCCCTTGACGATTTTGACTTAGACATGCTCCCAGCCGATGCCCTTGACG
ATTTTGACCTTGACATGCTCCCCGGGTAAATAACTTCGTATAGTATACATTATACGAAGTTATGGATCCG
CGGCCGCAAATTCCGCCCCTCTCCCTCCCCCCCCCCTAACGTTACTGGCCGAAGCCGCTTGGAATAAGGC
CGGTGTGCGTTTGTCTATATGTTATTTTCCACCATATTGCCGTCTTTTGGCAATGTGAGGGCCCGGAAAC
CTGGCCCTGTCTTCTTGACGAGCATTCCTAGGGGTCTTTCCCCTCTCGCCAAAGGAATGCAAGGTCTGTT
GAATGTCGTGAAGGAAGCAGTTCCTCTGGAAGCTTCTTGAAGACAAACAACGTCTGTAGCGACCCTTTGC
AGGCAGCGGAACCCCCCACCTGGCGACAGGTGCCTCTGCGGCCAAAAGCCACGTGTATAAGATACACCTG
CAAAGGCGGCACAACCCCAGTGCCACGTTGTGAGTTGGATAGTTGTGGAAAGAGTCAAATGGCTCTCCTC
AAGCGTATTCAACAAGGGGCTGAAGGATGCCCAGAAGGTACCCCATTGTATGGGATCTGATCTGGGGCCT
CGGTGCACATGCTTTACATGTGTTTAGTCGAGGTTAAAAAAACGTCTAGGCCCCCCGAACCACGGGGACG
TGGTTTTCCTTTGAAAAACACGATAATACCATGGCCACCGAGTACAAGCCCACGGTGCGCCTCGCCACCC
GCGACGACGTCCCCCGGGCCGTACGCACCCTCGCCGCCGCGTTCGCCGACTACCCCGCCACGCGCCACAC
CGTCGACCCGGACCGCCACATCGAGCGGGTCACCGAGCTGCAAGAACTCTTCCTCACGCGCGTCGGGCTC
GACATCGGCAAGGTGTGGGTCGCGGACGACGGCGCCGCGGTGGCGGTCTGGACCACGCCGGAGAGCGTCG
AAGCGGGGGCGGTGTTCGCCGAGATCGGCTCGCGCATGGCCGAGTTGAGCGGTTCCCGGCTGGCCGCGCA
GCAACAGATGGAAGGCCTCCTGGCGCCGCACCGGCCCAAGGAGCCCGCGTGGTTCCTGGCCACCGTCGGC
GTCTCGCCCGACCACCAGGGCAAGGGTCTGGGCAGCGCCGTCGTGCTCCCCGGAGTGGAGGCGGCCGAGC
GCGCTGGGGTGCCCGCCTTCCTGGAGACCTCCGCGCCCCGCAACCTCCCCTTCTACGAGCGGCTCGGCTT
CACCGTCACCGCCGACGTCGAGGTGCCCGAAGGACCGCGCACCTGGTGCATGACCCGCAAGCCCGGTGCC
TGAGTTCGCGTCTGGAACAATCAACCTCTGGATTACAAAATTTGTGAAAGATTGACTGGTATTCTTAACT
ATGTTGCTCCTTTTACGCTATGTGGATACGCTGCTTTAATGCCTTTGTATCATGCTATTGCTTCCCGTAT
GGCTTTCATTTTCTCCTCCTTGTATAAATCCTGGTTGCTGTCTCTTTATGAGGAGTTGTGGCCCGTTGTC
AGGCAACGTGGCGTGGTGTGCACTGTGTTTGCTGACGCAACCCCCACTGGTTGGGGCATTGCCACCACCT
GTCAGCTCCTTTCCGGGACTTTCGCTTTCCCCCTCCCTATTGCCACGGCGGAACTCATCGCCGCCTGCCT
TGCCCGCTGCTGGACAGGGGCTCGGCTGTTGGGCACTGACAATTCCGTGGTGTTGTCGGGGAAGCTGACG
TCCTTTCCATGGCTGCTCGCCTGTGTTGCCACCTGGATTCTGCGCGGGACGTCCTTCTGCTACGTCCCTT
CGGCCCTCAATCCAGCGGACCTTCCTTCCCGCGGCCTGCTGCCGGCTCTGCGGCCTCTTCCGCGTCTTCG
CCTTCGCCCTCAGACGAGTCGGATCTCCCTTTGGGCCGCCTCCCCGCCTGGAATTAATTCTGCAGTCGAG
ACCTAGAAAAACATGGAGCAATCACAAGTAGCAATACAGCAGCTACCAATGCTGATTGTGCCTGGCTAGA
AGCACAAGAGGAGGAGGAGGTGGGTTTTCCAGTCACACCTCAGGTACCTTTAAGACCAATGACTTACAAG
GCAGCTGTAGATCTTAGCCACTTTTTAAAAGAAAAGAGGGGACTGGAAGGGCTAATTCACTCCCAACGAA
GACAAGATCTGCTTTTTGCTTGTACTGGGTCTCTCTGGTTAGACCAGATCTGAGCCTGGGAGCTCTCTGG
CTAACTAGGGAACCCACTGCTTAAGCCTCAATAAAGCTTGCCTTGAGTGCTTCAAGTAGTGTGTGCCCGT
CTGTTGTGTGACTCTGGTAACTAGAGATCCCTCAGACCCTTTTAGTCAGTGTGGAAAATCTCTAGCAGTA
GTAGTTCATGTCATCTTATTATTCAGTATTTATAACTTGCAAAGAAATGAATATCAGAGAGTGAGAGGCC
TTGACATTGTTTAAACCCGCTGATCAGCCTCGACTGTGCCTTCTAGTTGCCAGCCATCTGTTGTTTGCCC
CTCCCCCGTGCCTTCCTTGACCCTGGAAGGTGCCACTCCCACTGTCCTTTCCTAATAAAATGAGGAAATT
GCATCGCATTGTCTGAGTAGGTGTCATTCTATTCTGGGGGGTGGGGTGGGGCAGGACAGCAAGGGGGAGG
ATTGGGAAGACAATAGCAGGCATGCTGGGGATGCGGTGGGCTCTATGGCTTCTGAGGCGGAAAGAACCAG
CTGGGGCTCTAGGGGGTATCCCC
[124 nt withheld, positions 10804-10927]
C
[91 nt withheld, positions 10929-11019]
A
[49 nt withheld, positions 11021-11069]
CCTTTGACGTTGGAGTCCACGTTCTTT
[37 nt withheld, positions 11097-11133]
ACCCTATCTCGGTCTATTCTTTTGATTTATAAGGGATTTTGCCGATTTCGGCCTATTGGTTAAAAAATGA
GCTGATTTAACAAAAATTTAACGCGAATTAATTCTGTGGAATGTGTGTCAGTTAGGGTGTGGAAAGTCCC
CAGGCTCCCCAGCAGGCAGAAGTATGCAAAGCATGCATCTCAATTAGTCAGCAACCAGGTGTGGAAAGTC
CCCAGGCTCCCCAGCAGGCAGAAGTATGCAAAGCATGCATCTCAATTAGTCAGCAACCATAGTCCCGCCC
CTAACTCCGCCCATCCCGCCCCTAACTCCGCCCAGTTCCGCCCATTCTCCGCCCCATGGCTGACTAATTT
TTTTTATTTATGCAGAGGCCGAGGCCGCCTCTGCCTCTGAGCTATTCCAGAAGTAGTGAGGAGGCTTTTT
TGGAGGCCTAGGCTTTTGCAAAAAGCTCCCGGGAGCTTGTATATCCATTTTCGGATCTGATCAGCACGTG
ATGAAAAAGCCTGAACTCACCGCGACGTCTGTCGAGAAGTTTCTGATCGAAAAGTTCGACAGCGTCTCCG
ACCTGATGCAGCTCTCGGAGGGCGAAGAATCTCGTGCTTTCAGCTTCGATGTAGGAGGGCGTGGATATGT
CCTGCGGGTAAATAGCTGCGCCGATGGTTTCTACAAAGATCGTTATGTTTATCGGCACTTTGCATCGGCC
GCGCTCCCGATTCCGGAAGTGCTTGACATTGGGGAATTAATTCAGCGAGAGCCTGACCTATTGCATCTCC
CGCCGTGCACAGGGTGTCACGTTGCAAGACCTGCCTGAAACCGAACTGCCCGCTGTTCTGCAGCCGGTCG
CGGAGGCCATGGATGCGATCGCTGCGGCCGATCTTAGCCAGACGAGCGGGTTCGGCCCATTCGGACCGCA
AGGAATCGGTCAATACACTACATGGCGTGATTTCATATGCGCGATTGCTGATCCCCATGTGTATCACTGG
CAAACTGTGATGGACGACACCGTCAGTGCGTCCGTCGCGCAGGCTCTCGATGAGCTGATGCTTTGGGCCG
AGGACTGCCCCGAAGTCCGGCACCTCGTGCACGCGGATTTCGGCTCCAACAATGTCCTGACGGACAATGG
CCGCATAACAGCGGTCATTGACTGGAGCGAGGCGATGTTCGGGGATTCCCAATACGAGGTCGCCAACATC
TTCTTCTGGAGGCCGTGGTTGGCTTGTATGGAGCAGCAGACGCGCTACTTCGAGCGGAGGCATCCGGAGC
TTGCAGGATCGCCGCGGCTCCGGGCGTATATGCTCCGCATTGGTCTTGACCAACTCTATCAGAGCTTGGT
TGACGGCAATTTCGATGATGCAGCTTGGGCGCAGGGTCGATGCGACGCAATCGTCCGATCCGGAGCCGGG
ACTGTCGGGCGTACACAAATCGCCCGCAGAAGCGCGGCCGTCTGGACCGATGGCTGTGTAGAAGTACTCG
CCGATAGTGGAAACCGACGCCCCAGCACTCGTCCGAGGGCAAAGGAATAGCACGTGCTACGAGATTTCGA
TTCCACCGCCGCCTTCTATGAAAGGTTGGGCTTCGGAATCGTTTTCCGGGACGCCGGCTGGATGATCCTC
CAGCGCGGGGATCTCATGCTGGAGTTCTTCGCCCACCCCAACTTGTTTATTGCAGCTTATAATGGTTACA
AATAAAGCAATAGCATCACAAATTTCACAAATAAAGCATTTTTTTCACTGCATTCTAGTTGTGGTTTGTC
CAAACTCATCAATGTATCTTATCATGTCTGTATACCGTCGACCTCTAGCTAGAGCTTGGCGTAATCATGG
TCATAGCTGTTTCCTGTGTGAAATTGTTATCCGCTCACAATTCCACACAACATACGAGCCGGAAGCATAA
AGTGTAAAGCCTGGGGTGCCTAATGAGTGAGCTAACTCACATTAATTGCGTTGCGCTCACTGCCCGCTTT
CCAGTCGGGAAACCTGTCGTGCCAGCTGCATTAATGAATCGGCCAACGCGCGGGGAGAGGCGGTTTGCGT
ATTGGGCGCTCTTCCGCTTCCTCGCTCACTGACTCGCTGCGCTCGGTCGTTCGGCTGCGGCGAGCGGTAT
CAGCTCACTCAAAGGCGGTAATACGGTTATCCACAGAATCAGGGGATAACGCAGGAAAGAACATGTGAGC
AAAAGGCCAGCAAAAGGCCAGGAACCGTAAAAAGGCCGCGTTGCTGGCGTTTTTCCATAGGCTCCGCCCC
CCTGACGAGCATCACAAAAATCGACGCTCAAGTCAGAGGTGGCGAAACCCGACAGGACTATAAAGATACC
AGGCGTTTCCCCCTGGAAGCTCCCTCGTGCGCTCTCCTGTTCCGACCCTGCCGCTTACCGGATACCTGTC
CGCCTTTCTCCCTTCGGGAAGCGTGGCGCTTTCTCATAGCTCACGCTGTAGGTATCTCAGTTCGGTGTAG
GTCGTTCGCTCCAAGCTGGGCTGTGTGCACGAACCCCCCGTTCAGCCCGACCGCTGCGCCTTATCCGGTA
ACTATCGTCTTGAGTCCAACCCGGTAAGACACGACTTATCGCCACTGGCAGCAGCCACTGGTAACAGGAT
TAGCAGAGCGAGGTATGTAGGCGGTGCTACAGAGTTCTTGAAGTGGTGGCCTAACTACGGCTACACTAGA
AGAACAGTATTTGGTATCTGCGCTCTGCTGAAGCCAGTTACCTTCGGAAAAAGAGTTGGTAGCTCTTGAT
CCGGCAAACAAACCACCGCTGGTAGCGGTGGTTTTTTTGTTTGCAAGCAGCAGATTACGCGCAGAAAAAA
AGGATCTCAAGAAGATCCTTTGATCTTTTCTACGGGGTCTGACGCTCAGTGGAACGAAAACTCACGTTAA
GGGATTTTGGTCATGAGATTATCAAAAAGGATCTTCACCTAGATCCTTTTAAATTAAAAATGAAGTTTTA
AATCAATCTAAAGTATATATGAGTAAACTTGGTCTGACAGTTACCAATGCTTAATCAGTGAGGCACCTAT
CTCAGCGATCTGTCTATTTCGTTCATCCATAGTTGCCTGACTCCCCGTCGTGTAGATAACTACGATACGG
GAGGGCTTACCATCTGGCCCCAGTGCTGCAATGATACCGCGAGACCCACGCTCACCGGCTCCAGATTTAT
CAGCAATAAACCAGCCAGCCGGAAGGGCCGAGCGCAGAAGTGGTCCTGCAACTTTATCCGCCTCCATCCA
GTCTATTAATTGTTGCCGGGAAGCTAGAGTAAGTAGTTCGCCAGTTAATAGTTTGCGCAACGTTGTTGCC
ATTGCTACAGGCATCGTGGTGTCACGCTCGTCGTTTGGTATGGCTTCATTCAGCTCCGGTTCCCAACGAT
CAAGGCGAGTTACATGATCCCCCATGTTGTGCAAAAAAGCGGTTAGCTCCTTCGGTCCTCCGATCGTTGT
CAGAAGTAAGTTGGCCGCAGTGTTATCACTCATGGTTATGGCAGCACTGCATAATTCTCTTACTGTCATG
CCATCCGTAAGATGCTTTTCTGTGACTGGTGAGTACTCAACCAAGTCATTCTGAGAATAGTGTATGCGGC
GACCGAGTTGCTCTTGCCCGGCGTCAATACGGGATAATACCGCGCCACATAGCAGAACTTTAAAAGTGCT
CATCATTGGAAAACGTTCTTCGGGGCGAAAACTCTCAAGGATCTTACCGCTGTTGAGATCCAGTTCGATG
TAACCCACTCGTGCACCCAACTGATCTTCAGCATCTTTTACTTTCACCAGCGTTTCTGGGTGAGCAAAAA
CAGGAAGGCAAAATGCCGCAAAAAAGGGAATAAGGGCGACACGGAAATGTTGAATACTCATACTCTTCCT
TTTTCAATATTATTGAAGCATTTATCAGGGTTATTGTCTCATGAGCGGATACATATTTGAATGTATTTAG
AAAAATAAACAAATAGGGGTTCCGCGCACATTTCCCCGAAAAGTGCCACCTGACGTCGACGGATCGGGAG
ATCAACTTGTTTATTGCAGCTTATAATGGTTACAAATAAAGCAATAGCATCACAAATTTCACAAATAAAG
CATTTTTTTCACTGCATTCTAGTTGTGGTTTGTCCAAACTCATCAATGTATCTTATCATGTCTGGATCAA
CTGGATAACTCAAGCTAACCAAAATCATCCCAAACTTCCCACCCCATACCCTATTACCACTGCCAATTAC
CTGTGGTTTCATTTACTCTAAACCTGTGATTCCTCTGAATTATTTTCATTTTAAAGAAATTGTATTTGTT
AAATATGTACTACAAACTTAGTAGT
Features (pLannotate 1.2.2; 39 found; start..end, strand, type, name):
    377..634     +  LTR            5' LTR (truncated): truncated 5' long terminal repeat (LTR) from HIV-1
    681..806     +  misc_feature   HIV-1 Ψ: packaging signal of human immunodeficiency virus type 1
    790..1128    +  CDS            HIV-1 gag (fragment): gag protein from human immunodeficiency virus 1; gag
   1303..1536    +  misc_feature   RRE: The Rev response element (RRE) of HIV-1 allows for Rev-dependent mRNA export from the nucleus to the cytoplasm.
   1913..2013    +  CDS            Rev (fragment): human immunodeficiency virus 1 (HIV-1) Rev protein; rev; enhances nuclear export of unspliced and incompletely spliced viral mRNAs
   2063..2180    +  misc_feature   cPPT/CTS: central polypurine tract and central termination sequence of HIV-1
   2245..2619    -  CDS            BleoR: antibiotic-binding protein; Sh ble from Streptoalloteichus hindustanus; confers resistance to bleomycin, phleomycin, and Zeocin™
   2639..2686    -  promoter       EM7 promoter: synthetic bacterial promoter&nbsp
   2713..2991    +  promoter       tight TRE promoter (fragment): Tet-responsive promoter PTight, consisting of seven tet operator sequences followed by the minimal CMV promoter
   2993..3709    +  CDS            EGFP: EGFP is a basic (constitutively fluorescent) green fluorescent protein published in 1996, derived from Aequorea victoria. It is reported to be a rapidly-maturing weak dimer with moderate acid sensitivity.
   3725..5752    +  CDS            LIMD1: LIMD1_HUMAN - Experimental evidence at protein level: Swiss-Prot protein existence level 1. Adapter or scaffold protein which participates in the assembly of numerous protein complexes and is involved in several cellular processes such as cell fate determination, cytoskeletal organization, repression of gene transcription, cell-cell adhesion, cell differentiation, proliferation and migration. Positively regulates microRNA (miRNA)-mediated gene silencing and is essential for P-body formation and integrity. Acts as a hypoxic regulator by bridging an association between the prolyl hydroxylases an
   5821..5914    +  ncRNA          5' miR-30a: sequence upstream of the 71-nt precursor of the human miR-30a microRNA (Zeng et al., 2002) miRNA
   5940..6052    +  ncRNA          3' miR-30a: sequence downstream of the 71-nt precursor of the human miR-30a microRNA (Zeng et al., 2002) miRNA
   6147..6165    -  promoter       T7 promoter: promoter for bacteriophage T7 RNA polymerase
   6178..7389    +  promoter       UbC promoter: human ubiquitin C promoter
   7402..7435    +  protein_bind   loxP511: Cre-mediated recombination occurs in the 8-bp core sequence (GTATACAT). loxP511 sites are compatible with each other, but incompatible with wild-type loxP sites. Cre recombinase
   7442..8149    +  CDS            rtTA3: reverse tetracycline transactivator 3 activates expression from Tet-responsive promoters in the presence of doxycycline
   8150..8183    +  protein_bind   loxP511: Cre-mediated recombination occurs in the 8-bp core sequence (GTATACAT). loxP511 sites are compatible with each other, but incompatible with wild-type loxP sites. Cre recombinase
   8206..8778    +  misc_feature   IRES: internal ribosome entry site (IRES) of the encephalomyocarditis virus (EMCV)
   8787..9383    +  CDS            PuroR: puromycin N-acetyltransferase; pac from Streptomyces alboniger; confers resistance to puromycin
   9399..9987    +  misc_feature   WPRE: woodchuck hepatitis virus posttranscriptional regulatory element
  10004..10192   +  CDS            nef (fragment): NEF_HV1Z2 - Experimental evidence at protein level: Swiss-Prot protein existence level 1. Extracellular Nef protein targets CD4(+) T-lymphocytes for apoptosis by interacting with CXCR4 surface receptors. From Human immunodeficiency virus type 1 group M subtype D (isolate Z2/CDC-Z34) (HIV-1).
  10194..10427   +  LTR            3' LTR (ΔU3): self-inactivating 3' long terminal repeat (LTR) from HIV-1
  10534..10758   +  polyA_signal   bGH poly(A) signal: bovine growth hormone polyadenylation signal
  10762..10783   +  promoter       SV40 promoter (fragment): SV40 enhancer and early promoter
  10804..11232   +  rep_origin     f1 ori (sequence partly withheld): f1 bacteriophage origin of replication; arrow indicates direction of (+) strand synthesis
  11246..11575   +  promoter       SV40 promoter: SV40 enhancer and early promoter
  11624..12653   +  CDS            HygR (fragment): aminoglycoside phosphotransferase from E. coli; aph(4)-Ia; confers resistance to hygromycin
  12663..12788   +  CDS            ble (fragment): BLE_KLEPN - Experimental evidence at protein level: Swiss-Prot protein existence level 1. Binding protein with a strong affinity to the bleomycin family of antibiotics. Binds to CL990; an antimitotic-antibiotic compound. From Klebsiella pneumoniae.
  12783..12904   +  polyA_signal   SV40 poly(A) signal: SV40 polyadenylation signal
  12975..12997   -  protein_bind   lac operator (fragment): The lac repressor binds to the lac operator to inhibit transcription in E. coli. This inhibition can be relieved by adding lactose or isopropyl-β-D-thiogalactopyranoside (IPTG). lac repressor encoded by lacI
  13001..13031   -  promoter       lac promoter: promoter for the E. coli lac operon
  13046..13067   -  protein_bind   CAP binding site: CAP binding activates transcription in the presence of cAMP. E. coli catabolite activator protein
  13080..13172   -  CDS            lacI (fragment): lac repressor; lacI; The lac repressor binds to the lac operator to inhibit transcription in E. coli. This inhibition can be relieved by adding lactose or isopropyl-β-D-thiogalactopyranoside (IPTG).
  13355..13943   -  rep_origin     ori: high-copy-number ColE1/pMB1/pBR322/pUC origin of replication
  14114..14974   -  CDS            AmpR: β-lactamase; bla; confers resistance to ampicillin, carbenicillin, and related antibiotics
  14975..15079   -  promoter       AmpR promoter: bla
  15127..15261   +  polyA_signal   SV40 poly(A) signal: SV40 polyadenylation signal
  15428..329     +  CDS            nef (fragment) (across the origin): NEF_HV1BR - Experimental evidence at protein level: Swiss-Prot protein existence level 1. Extracellular Nef protein targets CD4(+) T-lymphocytes for apoptosis by interacting with CXCR4 surface receptors (PubMed:14990729). From Human immunodeficiency virus type 1 group M subtype B (isolate BRU/LAI) (HIV-1).
