[The description below was written by a language model from this plasmid's Addgene catalogue record and pLannotate feature annotations shown in this document.]
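Description:
pTRIPZ-EGFP:LIMD1 is a lentiviral mammalian expression plasmid of about 15.4 kb, built on the pTRIPZ backbone, for doxycycline-inducible expression of human LIMD1 fused at its N-terminus to EGFP. It is propagated in E. coli through a high-copy ColE1/pUC-type origin with ampicillin selection. The annotation also shows an f1 origin, an EM7-driven bleomycin/Zeocin resistance gene, and an SV40 promoter followed by hygromycin and ble fragments outside the viral region. The transfer cassette is bounded by a truncated HIV-1 5' LTR and a self-inactivating ΔU3 3' LTR. It carries the Ψ packaging signal, RRE and cPPT/CTS needed for genome packaging, Rev-dependent RNA export and efficient transduction, and a WPRE that enhances transcript expression.

Within the provirus, a tight TRE promoter (tet operator repeats plus a minimal CMV promoter) drives the EGFP-LIMD1 open reading frame. Downstream lie the miR-30a flanking sequences left over from the original shRNA-expressing design of pTRIPZ; no hairpin is annotated between them. A second, constitutive unit uses the human UbC promoter to express rtTA3, flanked by loxP511 sites, followed by an EMCV IRES and the puromycin resistance gene. Transduced cells can therefore be selected with puromycin, and they already produce the transactivator that switches on the TRE when doxycycline is added, making this an all-in-one Tet-On system. The depositor notes that a cloning artifact added four extra amino acids to the LIMD1 C-terminus, and states that the construct still functions as published. LIMD1 is an adapter or scaffold protein, and the associated work concerns its role in tension-dependent regulation of mammalian Hippo signaling. The EGFP tag offers a way to visualise the induced protein in stably transduced cells.
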