Addgene plasmid #108230: pTRIPZ-EGFP:LIMD1
Purpose: Lentiviral vector for Tet-inducible LIMD1 expression
Depositing lab: Kenneth Irvine. Depositing organization: Rutgers, The State University of New Jersey. Publication: Tension-dependent regulation of mammalian Hippo signaling through LIMD1. Ibar C, Kirichenko E, Keepers B, Enners E, Fleisch K, Irvine KD. J Cell Sci. 2018 Feb 13. pii: jcs.214700. doi: 10.1242/jcs.214700. PubMed 29440237.
Backbone
  Vector backbone: pTRIPZ
  Backbone manufacturer: GE Healthcare
  Backbone size w/o insert (bp): 13320
  Total vector size (bp): 15429
  Vector type: Mammalian Expression, Lentiviral
  Selectable markers: Puromycin
Growth in bacteria
  Bacterial resistance: Ampicillin, 100 μg/mL
  Growth temperature: 37°C
  Growth strain: NEB Stable
  Copy number: High Copy
Gene/Insert
  Gene/Insert name: LIMD1
  Species: H. sapiens (human)
  Insert size (bp): 2853
  GenBank ID: NM_014240.2
  Entrez Gene: LIMD1
  Promoter: Tet/ON Minimal CMV promoter
  Tag / fusion protein: EGFP (N terminal on insert)
  Cloning method: Gibson Cloning
  Sequencing primers: 5′ GAACCGTCAGATCGCAATGGTGAGCAAGGGCGAG; 3′ CCTCATTCAAACAAACTATTAAAGCAAGTAAAACCTCTACAAATGTG
Terms and licenses: Academic/Nonprofit Terms; Industry Terms: Not Available to Industry
Depositor comments: Please note that due to a cloning artifact, the amino acids SLDN were added to the C-terminus of LIMD1. The construct will function as described in the associated publication.
How to cite: pTRIPZ-EGFP:LIMD1 was a gift from Kenneth Irvine (Addgene plasmid # 108230 ; http://n2t.net/addgene:108230 ; RRID:Addgene_108230)
